Addgene plasmid #63372: pFusX3-27
Purpose: Encodes RVD positions 7-9 in TALEN assembly
Depositing lab: Stephen Ekker. Depositing organization: Mayo Foundation for Medical Education and Research. Publication: FusX: A rapid one-step TALE assembly system for genome science. Ma AC, McNulty MS, Tanya PL, Jarryd CM, Martinez-Galvez G, Argue DP, Lee HB, Urban MD, Bullard CE, Blackburn PR, Man TK, Clark KJ, Ekker SC. Hum Gene Ther. 2016 Jun;27(6):451-63. doi: 10.1089/hum.2015.172 PubMed 26854857.
Backbone
  Vector backbone: FusX3
  Backbone size w/o insert (bp): 3015
  Vector type: TALEN
Growth in bacteria
  Bacterial resistance: Spectinomycin, 50 μg/mL
  Growth temperature: 37°C
  Growth strain: DH5alpha
  Copy number: High Copy
Gene/Insert
  Gene/Insert name: HD NN NN (alt name: X3_CGG)
  Species: Synthetic
  Mutation: none
  Cloning method: Restriction Enzyme; 5′ cloning site BsaI (destroyed during cloning); 3′ cloning site BsaI (destroyed during cloning)
  Sequencing primers: 5′ pCR8_F1; 3′ pCR8_R1
Terms and licenses: Academic/Nonprofit Terms; Industry Terms: Not Available to Industry
How to cite: pFusX3-27 was a gift from Stephen Ekker (Addgene plasmid # 63372 ; http://n2t.net/addgene:63372 ; RRID:Addgene_63372)
