[The description below was written by a language model from this plasmid's Addgene catalogue record.]
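Description:
pFusX3-27 is a bacterial library plasmid from the FusX TALE assembly system, a toolkit designed to build custom TAL effector DNA-binding arrays in a single assembly step. It is built on the FusX3 backbone (about 3 kb without the insert), is maintained at high copy number in standard E. coli cloning strains, and is selected with spectinomycin. The record does not name the origin of replication or list other backbone features. The sequencing primers are of the pCR8 type, which hints at a pCR8-related backbone, but this is not stated explicitly.

The insert is a synthetic, pre-assembled trimer of TALE repeat modules carrying the repeat-variable diresidues HD, NN and NN. Under the standard TALE code, HD recognises cytosine and NN recognises guanine, so this unit specifies the triplet CGG, as reflected in the alternative name X3_CGG. Within the FusX scheme, the X3 library position supplies RVDs 7 to 9 of the final array, so this plasmid is chosen when the target sequence reads CGG at those positions. The trimer was cloned using BsaI sites, which were destroyed in the process, consistent with Golden Gate-style type IIS cloning in which the enzyme cuts outside its recognition site to leave defined overhangs.

In use, this plasmid is combined with corresponding trimer plasmids from the other positional libraries and a receiver vector to produce a full-length TALE repeat domain, typically for TALEN nucleases used in genome editing. It carries no expression elements described in the record and functions as an assembly intermediate rather than an expression construct.
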