>Addgene plasmid #63372 | pFusX3-27 | depositor partial sequence | sequence record 105262 | pFusX3_CGG
AGTCTTAAGCGTCTCCATGGCCTGACCCCGGACCAAGTGGTGGCTATCGCCAGCCACGATGGCGGCAAGC
AAGCGCTCGAAACGGTGCAGCGGCTGTTGCCGGTGCTGTGCCAGGACCATGGCCTCACACCCGATCAGGT
CGTGGCTATCGCCAGCAACAATGGCGGCAAGCAAGCGCTCGAAACGGTGCAGCGGCTGTTGCCGGTGCTG
TGCCAGGACCATGGCCTGACCCCGGACCAAGTGGTGGCTATCGCCAGCAACAATGGCGGCAAGCAAGCGC
TCGAAACGGTGCAGCGGCTGTTGCCGGTGCTGTGCCAGGACCATGGCCTGCGAGACGTC
