>Addgene plasmid #63372 | pFusX3-27 | depositor partial sequence | sequence record 105263 | FusX3
CGTCTCCATGGCCTGACCCCGGACCAAGTGGTGGCTATCGAGACCGGCGCCGCTACGGGCGCGTCCCATT
CGCCATTCAGGCTGCGCAACTGTTGGGAAGGGCGATCGGTGCGGGCTCTTCGCTATTACGCCAGCTGGCG
AAAGGGGGATGTGCTGCAAGGCGATTAAGTTGGGAACGCCAGGGTTTTCCCAGTCACGACGTTGTAAAAC
GACGGCCAGTGAGCGCGCGTAATCGACTCACTATAGGGCGAATTGGGTACCGGGCCCCCCCTCGAGGTCC
TCCAGCTTTTGTTCCCTTTAGTGAGGGTTAATTGCGCGCTTGGCGTAATCATGGTCATAGCTGTTTCCTG
TGTGAAATTGTTATCCGCTCACAATTCCACACAACATACGAGCCGGAAGCATAAAGTGTAAAGCCTGGGG
TGCCTAATGAGTGAGCTAACTCACATTAATTGCGTTGCGCTCACTGCCCGCTTTCCACCGGTGGTCTCTG
GCGGCAAGCAAGCGCTCGAAACGGTGCAGCGGCTGTTGCCGGTGCTGTGCCAGGACCATGGCCTGCGAGA
CGTCTAGACCAGCCAGGACAGAAATGCCTCGACTTCGCTGCTACCCAAGGTTGCCGGGTGACGCACACCG
TGGAAACGGATGAAGGCACGAACCCAGTGGACATAAGCCTGTTCGGTTCGTAAGCTGTAATGCAAGTAGC
GTATGCGCTCACGCAACTGGTCCAGAACCTTGACCGAACGCAGCGGTGGTAACGGCGCAGTGGCGGTTTT
CATGGCTTGTTATGACTGTTTTTTTGGGGTACAGTCTATGCCTCGGGCATCCAAGCAGCAAGCGCGTTAC
GCCGTGGGTCGATGTTTGATGTTATGGAGCAGCAACGATGTTACGCAGCAGGGCAGTCGCCCTAAAACAA
AGTTAAACATTATGAGGGAAGCGGTGATCGCCGAAGTATCGACTCAACTATCAGAGGTAGTTGGCGTCAT
CGAGCGCCATCTCGAACCGACGTTGCTGGCCGTACATTTGTACGGCTCCGCAGTGGATGGCGGCCTGAAG
CCACACAGTGATATTGATTTGCTGGTTACGGTGACCGTAAGGCTTGATGAAACAACGCGGCGAGCTTTGA
TCAACGACCTTTTGGAAACTTCGGCTTCCCCTGGAGAGAGCGAGATTCTCCGCGCTGTAGAAGTCACCAT
TGTTGTGCACGACGACATCATTCCGTGGCGTTATCCAGCTAAGCGCGAACTGCAATTTGGAGAATGGCAG
CGCAATGACATTCTTGCAGGTATCTTCGAGCCAGCCACGATCGACATTGATCTGGCTATCTTGCTGACAA
AAGCAAGAGAACATAGCGTTGCCTTGGTAGGTCCAGCGGCGGAGGAACTCTTTGATCCGGTTCCTGAACA
GGATCTATTTGAGGCGCTAAATGAAACCTTAACGCTATGGAACTCGCCGCCCGACTGGGCTGGCGATGAG
CGAAATGTAGTGCTTACGTTGTCCCGCATTTGGTACAGCGCAGTAACCGGCAAAATCGCGCCGAAGGATG
TCGCTGCCGACTGGGCAATGGAGCGCCTGCCGGCCCAGTATCAGCCCGTCATACTTGAAGCTAGACAGGC
TTATCTTGGACAAGAAGAAGATCGCTTGGCCTCGCGCGCAGATCAGTTGGAAGAATTTGTCCACTACGTG
AAAGGCGAGATCACCAAGGTAGTCGGCAAATAACCCTCGAGCCACCCATGACCAAAATCCCTTAACGTGA
GTTACGCGTCGTTCCACTGAGCGTCAGACCCCGTAGAAAAGATCAAAGGATCTTCTTGAGATCCTTTTTT
TCTGCGCGTAATCTGCTGCTTGCAAACAAAAAAACCACCGCTACCAGCGGTGGTTTGTTTGCCGGATCAA
GAGCTACCAACTCTTTTTCCGAAGGTAACTGGCTTCAGCAGAGCGCAGATACCAAATACTGTCCTTCTAG
TGTAGCCGTAGTTAGGCCACCACTTCAAGAACTCTGTAGCACCGCCTACATACCTCGCTCTGCTAATCCT
GTTACCAGTGGCTGCTGCCAGTGGCGATAAGTCGTGTCTTACCGGGTTGGACTCAAGACGATAGTTACCG
GATAAGGCGCAGCGGTCGGGCTGAACGGGGGGTTCGTGCACACAGCCCAGCTTGGAGCGAACGACCTACA
CCGAACTGAGATACCTACAGCGTGAGCATTGAGAAAGCGCCACGCTTCCCGAAGGGAGAAAGGCGGACAG
GTATCCGGTAAGCGGCAGGGTCGGAACAGGAGAGCGCACGAGGGAGCTTCCAGGGGGAAACGCCTGGTAT
CTTTATAGTCCTGTCGGGTTTCGCCACCTCTGACTTGAGCGTCGATTTTTGTGATGCTCGTCAGGGGGGC
GGAGCCTATGGAAAAACGCCAGCAACGCGGCCTTTTTACGGTTCCTGGCCTTTTGCTGGCCTTTTGCTCA
CATGTTCTTTCCTGCGTTATCCCCTGATTCTGTGGATAACCGTATTACCGCCTTTGAGTGAGCTGATACC
GCTCGCCGCAGCCGAACGACCGAGCGCAGCGAGTCAGTGAGCGAGGAAGCGGAAGAGCGCCCAATACGCA
AACCGCCTCTCCCCGCGCGTTGGCCGATTCATTAATGCAGCTGGCACGACAGGTTTCCCGACTGGAAAGC
GGGCAGTGAGCGCAACGCAATTAATACGCGTACCGCTAGCCAGGAAGAGTTTGTAGAAACGCAAAAAGGC
CATCCGTCAGGATGGCCTTCTGCTTAGTTTGATGCCTGGCAGTTTATGGCGGGCGTCCTGCCCGCCACCC
TCCGGGCCGTTGCTTCACAACGTTCAAATCCGCTCCCGGCGGATTTGTCCTACTCAGGAGAGCGTTCACC
GACAAACAACAGATAAAACGAAAGGCCCAGTCTTCCGACTGAGCCTTTCGTTTTATTTGATGCCTGGCAG
TTCCCTACTCTCGCGTTAACGCTAGCATGGATGTTTTCCCAGTCACGACGTTGTAAAACGACGGCCAGTC
TTAAG
