>Addgene plasmid #63372 | pFusX3-27 | addgene partial sequence | sequence record 115426 | pCR8_R1 5'-cgaaccgaacaggcttatgt-3'
GTGCGTCACCCGGCAACCTTGGGTAGCAGCGAAGTCGAGGCATTTCTGTCCTGGCTGGTCTAGACGTCTC
GCAGGCCATGGTCCTGGCACAGCACCGGCAACAGCCGCTGCACCGTTTCGAGCGCTTGCTTGCCGCCATT
GTTGCTGGCGATAGCCACCACTTGGTCCGGGGTCAGGCCATGGTCCTGGCACAGCACCGGCAACAGCCGC
TGCACCGTTTCGAGCGCTTGCTTGCCGCCATTGTTGCTGGCGATAGCCACGACCTGATCGGGTGTGAGGC
CATGGTCCTGGCACAGCACCGGCAACAGCCGCTGCACCGTTTCGAGCGCTTGCTTGCCGCCATCGTGGCT
GGCGATAGCCACCACTTGGTCCGGGGTCAGGCCATGGAGACGCTTAAGACTGGCCGTCGTTTTACAACGT
CGTGACTGGGAAAACATCCATGCTAGCGTTAACGCGAGAGTAGGGAACTGCCAGGCATCAAATAAAACGA
AAGGCTCAGTCGGAAGACTGGGCCTTTCGTTTTATCTGTTGTTTGTCGGTGAACGCTCTCCTGAGTAGGA
CAAATCCGCCGGGAGCGGATTTGAACGTTGTGAAGCAACGGCCCGGAGGGTGGCGGGCAGGACGCCCGCC
ATAAACTGCCAGGCATCAAACTAAGCAGAAGGCCA
